Addgene plasmid #198982: pGL0_81 [ORI_BC_6]
Purpose: Level 0 part
Depositing lab: Charlie Gilbert & Nili Ostrov & Cultivarium Tools. Depositing organization: Cultivarium, Convergent Research. Publication: A scalable framework for high-throughput identification of functional origins of replication in non-model bacteria. Gilbert C, Brumwell SL, Crits-Christoph A, Kang SC, Martin-Moldes Z, Alsharif W, Esmurria A, Nguyen M-A, Lee HH, Ostrov N. bioRxiv 2023.05.19.541510 10.1101/2023.05.19.541510.
Backbone
  Vector backbone: pGLDV_17
  Vector type: Synthetic Biology
Growth in bacteria
  Bacterial resistance: Chloramphenicol, 25 μg/mL
  Growth temperature: 37°C
  Growth strain: E. coli Zymo 10B
  Copy number: High Copy
Gene/Insert
  Gene/Insert name: ORI_BC_6
  Species: Synthetic
  Cloning method: Unknown
Terms and licenses: Academic/Nonprofit Terms; Industry Terms: Not Available to Industry
How to cite: pGL0_81 [ORI_BC_6] was a gift from Charlie Gilbert & Nili Ostrov & Cultivarium Tools (Addgene plasmid # 198982 ; http://n2t.net/addgene:198982 ; RRID:Addgene_198982)
