[The description below was written by a language model from this plasmid's Addgene catalogue record and pLannotate feature annotations shown in this document.]
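Description:
pGL0_81 [ORI_BC_6] is a small (about 2.3 kb) synthetic-biology plasmid catalogued as a "Level 0 part", meaning a storage vector that holds a single basic DNA part for use in a hierarchical, modular assembly scheme. It is built on the pGLDV_17 backbone and is maintained in E. coli. Propagation relies on a high-copy ColE1/pMB1/pUC-type origin of replication. Selection is by chloramphenicol, conferred by the cat (chloramphenicol acetyltransferase) gene, which is driven by its native cat promoter and followed by the phage lambda t0 transcription terminator.

The insert is named ORI_BC_6 and is listed as synthetic. The record gives no further description of it, and the automated annotation assigns no feature to it. The name, together with the associated work on high-throughput identification of functional replication origins in non-model bacteria, suggests a barcode part used to tag origin-of-replication constructs, but the record does not state this. The only other annotated elements are short fragments of the lac operator and of lacZα. These may be remnants of a lacZα screening cassette in the parent vector that the part displaced, though the cloning method is recorded as unknown. No expression promoter, reporter or tag is annotated for the insert. The plasmid is best understood as a donor of a reusable part to be combined with other Level 0 components into higher-level plasmids, rather than as a functional expression construct in its own right.
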