Features (pLannotate 1.2.2; 6 found; start..end, strand, type, name):
    379..394     -  protein_bind   lac operator (fragment): The lac repressor binds to the lac operator to inhibit transcription in E. coli. This inhibition can be relieved by adding lactose or isopropyl-β-D-thiogalactopyranoside (IPTG). lac repressor encoded by lacI
    545..1133    -  rep_origin     ori: high-copy-number ColE1/pMB1/pBR322/pUC origin of replication
   1266..1360    -  terminator     lambda t0 terminator: transcription terminator from phage lambda
   1384..2040    -  CDS            cat: CAT_ECOLX - Experimental evidence at protein level: Swiss-Prot protein existence level 1. This enzyme is an effector of chloramphenicol resistance in bacteria. From Escherichia coli. This protein is used as a marker in many commonly used cloning vectors, such as pACYC184.
   2041..2143    -  promoter       cat promoter: promoter of the E. coli cat gene encoding chloramphenicol acetyltransferase
   2218..2261    -  CDS            lacZα (fragment): LacZα fragment of β-galactosidase; lacZ fragment
>Addgene plasmid #198982 | pGL0_81 [ORI_BC_6] | addgene full sequence | sequence record 401257 | Addgene NGS Result
CCGGAATCTATTGGCCTATGTCACTGAAACTATCCAAACACCCCATGTCGATACTGAACGTATCGACGCA
TACCTCCTTCCTTGAAAACGCACAATCAAGGTCTCGGTCAGGGTCACGCGTAGGACGCGTCGAGTAGGGT
CATGTTTAGGAACGCTACCGGTTCCGCAGCCACACGCCGTGTGAAGCTGGGGAGTGAGACCAGTCCTTAC
CTGAAGAATAAGTGTCAGCCAGTGTAACCCGATGAGGAACCCAAAAGGCGAACCGGGCCAGACAACCCGG
CGGTATCGCACTCAAAGCCGAGGCTAGGTGGAGGCTCAGTGATGATAAGTCTGCGATGGTGGATGCATGT
GTCATGGTCATAGCTGTTTCCTGTGTGAAATTGTTATCCGCTCAGAGGGCACAATCCTATTCCGCGCTAT
CCGACAATCTCCAAGACATTAGGTGGAGTTCAGTTCGGCGTATGGCATATGTCGCTGGAAAGAACATGTG
AGCAAAAGGCCAGCAAAAGGCCAGGAACCGTAAAAAGGCCGCGTTGCTGGCGTTTTTCCATAGGCTCCGC
CCCCCTGACGAGCATCACAAAAATCGACGCTCAAGTCAGAGGTGGCGAAACCCGACAGGACTATAAAGAT
ACCAGGCGTTTCCCCCTGGAAGCTCCCTCGTGCGCTCTCCTGTTCCGACCCTGCCGCTTACCGGATACCT
GTCCGCCTTTCTCCCTTCGGGAAGCGTGGCGCTTTCTCATAGCTCACGCTGTAGGTATCTCAGTTCGGTG
TAGGTCGTTCGCTCCAAGCTGGGCTGTGTGCACGAACCCCCCGTTCAGCCCGACCGCTGCGCCTTATCCG
GTAACTATCGTCTTGAGTCCAACCCGGTAAGACACGACTTATCGCCACTGGCAGCAGCCACTGGTAACAG
GATTAGCAGAGCGAGGTATGTAGGCGGTGCTACAGAGTTCTTGAAGTGGTGGCCTAACTACGGCTACACT
AGAAGAACAGTATTTGGTATCTGCGCTCTGCTGAAGCCAGTTACCTTCGGAAAAAGAGTTGGTAGCTCTT
GATCCGGCAAACAAACCACCGCTGGTAGCGGTGGTTTTTTTGTTTGCAAGCAGCAGATTACGCGCAGAAA
AAAAGGATCTCAAGAAGATCCTTTGATCTTTTCTACGGGGTCTGACGCTCTATTCAACAAAGCCGCCGTC
CCGTCAAGTCAGCGTAAATGGGTAGGGGGCTTCAAATCGTCCCCCCATACGATATAAGTTGTTACTAGTG
CTTGGATTCTCACCAATAAAAAACGCCCGGCGGCAACCGAGCGTTCTGAACAAATCCAGATGGAGTTCTG
AGGTCATTACTGGATCTATCAACAGGAGTCCAAGCGAGCTCGATATCAAATTACGCCCCGCCCTGCCACT
CATCGCAGTACTGTTGTAATTCATTAAGCATTCTGCCGACATGGAAGCCATCACAAACGGCATGATGAAC
CTGAATCGCCAGCGGCATCAGCACCTTGTCGCCTTGCGTATAATATTTGCCCATGGTGAAAACGGGGGCG
AAGAAGTTGTCCATATTGGCCACGTTTAAATCAAAACTGGTGAAACTCACCCAGGGATTGGCTGAGACGA
AAAACATATTCTCAATAAACCCTTTAGGGAAATAGGCCAGGTTTTCACCGTAACACGCCACATCTTGCGA
ATATATGTGTAGAAACTGCCGGAAATCGTCGTGGTATTCACTCCAGAGCGATGAAAACGTTTCAGTTTGC
TCATGGAAAACGGTGTAACAAGGGTGAACACTATCCCATATCACCAGCTCACCGTCTTTCATTGCCATAC
GAAATTCCGGATGAGCATTCATCAGGCGGGCAAGAATGTGAATAAAGGCCGGATAAAACTTGTGCTTATT
TTTCTTTACGGTCTTTAAAAAGGCCGTAATATCCAGCTGAACGGTCTGGTTATAGGTACATTGAGCAACT
GACTGAAATGCCTCAAAATGTTCTTTACGATGCCATTGGGATATATCAACGGTGGTATATCCAGTGATTT
TTTTCTCCATTTTAGCTTCCTTAGCTCCTGAAAATCTCGATAACTCAAAAAATACGCCCGGTAGTGATCT
TATTTCATTATGGTGAAAGTTGGAACCTCTTACGTGCCGATCAACGTCTCATTGATACCTGAAACAAAAC
CCATCGTACGGCCAAGGAAGTCTCCAATAACTGTGATCCACCACAAGCGCCAGGGTTTTCCCAGTCACGA
CGTTGTAAAACGACGGCCAGTCATGCATAATCCGCACGCATCTGGAATAAGGAAGTGCCATTCCGCCTGA
CCT
